>Addgene plasmid #188503 | LbdCas12a KRAB | addgene full sequence | sequence record 373576 | Addgene NGS Result
TGATGCGGTTTTGGCAGTACATCAATGGGCGTGGATAGCGGTTTGACTCACGGGGATTTCCAAGTCTCCA
CCCCATTGACGTCAATGGGAGTTTGTTTTGGCACCAAAATCAACGGGACTTTCCAAAATGTCGTAACAAC
TCCGCCCCATTGACGCAAATGGGCGGTAGGCGTGTACGGTGGGAGGTCTATATAAGCAGCGCGTTTTGCC
TGTACTGGGTCTCTCTGGTTAGACCAGATCTGAGCCTGGGAGCTCTCTGGCTAACTAGGGAACCCACTGC
TTAAGCCTCAATAAAGCTTGCCTTGAGTGCTTCAAGTAGTGTGTGCCCGTCTGTTGTGTGACTCTGGTAA
CTAGAGATCCCTCAGACCCTTTTAGTCAGTGTGGAAAATCTCTAGCAGTGGCGCCCGAACAGGGACTTGA
AAGCGAAAGGGAAACCAGAGGAGCTCTCTCGACGCAGGACTCGGCTTGCTGAAGCGCGCACGGCAAGAGG
CGAGGGGCGGCGACTGGTGAGTACGCCAAAAATTTTGACTAGCGGAGGCTAGAAGGAGAGAGATGGGTGC
GAGAGCGTCAGTATTAAGCGGGGGAGAATTAGATCGCGATGGGAAAAAATTCGGTTAAGGCCAGGGGGAA
AGAAAAAATATAAATTAAAACATATAGTATGGGCAAGCAGGGAGCTAGAACGATTCGCAGTTAATCCTGG
CCTGTTAGAAACATCAGAAGGCTGTAGACAAATACTGGGACAGCTACAACCATCCCTTCAGACAGGATCA
GAAGAACTTAGATCATTATATAATACAGTAGCAACCCTCTATTGTGTGCATCAAAGGATAGAGATAAAAG
ACACCAAGGAAGCTTTAGACAAGATAGAGGAAGAGCAAAACAAAAGTAAGACCACCGCACAGCAAGCGGC
CGCTGATCTTCAGACCTGGAGGAGGAGATATGAGGGACAATTGGAGAAGTGAATTATATAAATATAAAGT
AGTAAAAATTGAACCATTAGGAGTAGCACCCACCAAGGCAAAGAGAAGAGTGGTGCAGAGAGAAAAAAGA
GCAGTGGGAATAGGAGCTTTGTTCCTTGGGTTCTTGGGAGCAGCAGGAAGCACTATGGGCGCAGCGTCAA
TGACGCTGACGGTACAGGCCAGACAATTATTGTCTGGTATAGTGCAGCAGCAGAACAATTTGCTGAGGGC
TATTGAGGCGCAACAGCATCTGTTGCAACTCACAGTCTGGGGCATCAAGCAGCTCCAGGCAAGAATCCTG
GCTGTGGAAAGATACCTAAAGGATCAACAGCTCCTGGGGATTTGGGGTTGCTCTGGAAAACTCATTTGCA
CCACTGCTGTGCCTTGGAATGCTAGTTGGAGTAATAAATCTCTGGAACAGATTTGGAATCACACGACCTG
GATGGAGTGGGACAGAGAAATTAACAATTACACAAGCTTAATACACTCCTTAATTGAAGAATCGCAAAAC
CAGCAAGAAAAGAATGAACAAGAATTATTGGAATTAGATAAATGGGCAAGTTTGTGGAATTGGTTTAACA
TAACAAATTGGCTGTGGTATATAAAATTATTCATAATGATAGTAGGAGGCTTGGTAGGTTTAAGAATAGT
TTTTGCTGTACTTTCTATAGTGAATAGAGTTAGGCAGGGATATTCACCATTATCGTTTCAGACCCACCTC
CCAACCCCGAGGGGACCCGACAGGCCCGAAGGAATAGAAGAAGAAGGTGGAGAGAGAGACAGAGACAGAT
CCATTCGATTAGTGAACGGATCGGCACTGCGTGCGCCAATTCTGCAGACAAATGGCAGTATTCATCCACA
ATTTTAAAAGAAAAGGGGGGATTGGGGGGTACAGTGCAGGGGAAAGAATAGTAGACATAATAGCAACAGA
CATACAAACTAAAGAATTACAAAAACAAATTACAAAAATTCAAAATTTTCGGGTTTATTACAGGGACAGC
AGAGATCCAGTTTGGTTAATTAAGGTACCGATATCACTAGTGTTCCATTAACTGCGCTAAAAATAATTTT
TAAATCTTTTTTAGCTTCTTGCTCTTTTTTGTACGTCTCTGTTTTAGAGCTAGAAATAGCAAGTTAAAAT
AAGGCTAGTCCGTTATCAACTTGAAAAAGTGGCACCGAGTCGGTGCTTTTTTGAATTCGCTAGCTAGGTC
TTGAAAGGAGTGGGAATTGGCTCCGGTGCCCGTCAGTGGGCAGAGCGCACATCGCCCACAGTCCCCGAGA
AGTTGGGGGGAGGGGTCGGCAATTGATCCGGTGCCTAGAGAAGGTGGCGCGGGGTAAACTGGGAAAGTGA
TGTCGTGTACTGGCTCCGCCTTTTTCCCGAGGGTGGGGGAGAACCGTATATAAGTGCAGTAGTCGCCGTG
AACGTTCTTTTTCGCAACGGGTTTGCCGCCAGAACACAGGACCGGTTCTAGAGCGCTGCCACCATGAGCA
AGCTGGAGAAGTTTACAAACTGCTACTCCCTGTCTAAGACCCTGAGGTTCAAGGCCATCCCTGTGGGCAA
GACCCAGGAGAACATCGACAATAAGCGGCTGCTGGTGGAGGACGAGAAGAGAGCCGAGGATTATAAGGGC
GTGAAGAAGCTGCTGGATCGCTACTATCTGTCTTTTATCAACGACGTGCTGCACAGCATCAAGCTGAAGA
ATCTGAACAATTACATCAGCCTGTTCCGGAAGAAAACCAGAACCGAGAAGGAGAATAAGGAGCTGGAGAA
CCTGGAGATCAATCTGCGGAAGGAGATCGCCAAGGCCTTCAAGGGCAACGAGGGCTACAAGTCCCTGTTT
AAGAAGGATATCATCGAGACAATCCTGCCAGAGTTCCTGGACGATAAGGACGAGATCGCCCTGGTGAACA
GCTTCAATGGCTTTACCACAGCCTTCACCGGCTTCTTTGATAACAGAGAGAATATGTTTTCCGAGGAGGC
CAAGAGCACATCCATCGCCTTCAGGTGTATCAACGAGAATCTGACCCGCTACATCTCTAATATGGACATC
TTCGAGAAGGTGGACGCCATCTTTGATAAGCACGAGGTGCAGGAGATCAAGGAGAAGATCCTGAACAGCG
ACTATGATGTGGAGGATTTCTTTGAGGGCGAGTTCTTTAACTTTGTGCTGACACAGGAGGGCATCGACGT
GTATAACGCCATCATCGGCGGCTTCGTGACCGAGAGCGGCGAGAAGATCAAGGGCCTGAACGAGTACATC
AACCTGTATAATCAGAAAACCAAGCAGAAGCTGCCTAAGTTTAAGCCACTGTATAAGCAGGTGCTGAGCG
ATCGGGAGTCTCTGAGCTTCTACGGCGAGGGCTATACATCCGATGAGGAGGTGCTGGAGGTGTTTAGAAA
CACCCTGAACAAGAACAGCGAGATCTTCAGCTCCATCAAGAAGCTGGAGAAGCTGTTCAAGAATTTTGAC
GAGTACTCTAGCGCCGGCATCTTTGTGAAGAACGGCCCCGCCATCAGCACAATCTCCAAGGATATCTTCG
GCGAGTGGAACGTGATCCGGGACAAGTGGAATGCCGAGTATGACGATATCCACCTGAAGAAGAAGGCCGT
GGTGACCGAGAAGTACGAGGACGATCGGAGAAAGTCCTTCAAGAAGATCGGCTCCTTTTCTCTGGAGCAG
CTGCAGGAGTACGCCGACGCCGATCTGTCTGTGGTGGAGAAGCTGAAGGAGATCATCATCCAGAAGGTGG
ATGAGATCTACAAGGTGTATGGCTCCTCTGAGAAGCTGTTCGACGCCGATTTTGTGCTGGAGAAGAGCCT
GAAGAAGAACGACGCCGTGGTGGCCATCATGAAGGACCTGCTGGATTCTGTGAAGAGCTTCGAGAATTAC
ATCAAGGCCTTCTTTGGCGAGGGCAAGGAGACAAACAGGGACGAGTCCTTCTATGGCGATTTTGTGCTGG
CCTACGACATCCTGCTGAAGGTGGACCACATCTACGATGCCATCCGCAATTATGTGACCCAGAAGCCCTA
CTCTAAGGATAAGTTCAAGCTGTATTTTCAGAACCCTCAGTTCATGGGCGGCTGGGACAAGGATAAGGAG
ACAGACTATCGGGCCACCATCCTGAGATACGGCTCCAAGTACTATCTGGCCATCATGGATAAGAAGTACG
CCAAGTGCCTGCAGAAGATCGACAAGGACGATGTGAACGGCAATTACGAGAAGATCAACTATAAGCTGCT
GCCCGGCCCTAATAAGATGCTGCCAAAGGTGTTCTTTTCTAAGAAGTGGATGGCCTACTATAACCCCAGC
GAGGACATCCAGAAGATCTACAAGAATGGCACATTCAAGAAGGGCGATATGTTTAACCTGAATGACTGTC
ACAAGCTGATCGACTTCTTTAAGGATAGCATCTCCCGGTATCCAAAGTGGTCCAATGCCTACGATTTCAA
CTTTTCTGAGACAGAGAAGTATAAGGACATCGCCGGCTTTTACAGAGAGGTGGAGGAGCAGGGCTATAAG
GTGAGCTTCGAGTCTGCCAGCAAGAAGGAGGTGGATAAGCTGGTGGAGGAGGGCAAGCTGTATATGTTCC
AGATCTATAACAAGGACTTTTCCGATAAGTCTCACGGCACACCCAATCTGCACACCATGTACTTCAAGCT
GCTGTTTGACGAGAACAATCACGGACAGATCAGGCTGAGCGGAGGAGCAGAGCTGTTCATGAGGCGCGCC
TCCCTGAAGAAGGAGGAGCTGGTGGTGCACCCAGCCAACTCCCCTATCGCCAACAAGAATCCAGATAATC
CCAAGAAAACCACAACCCTGTCCTACGACGTGTATAAGGATAAGAGGTTTTCTGAGGACCAGTACGAGCT
GCACATCCCAATCGCCATCAATAAGTGCCCCAAGAACATCTTCAAGATCAATACAGAGGTGCGCGTGCTG
CTGAAGCACGACGATAACCCCTATGTGATCGGCATCGCCAGGGGCGAGCGCAATCTGCTGTATATCGTGG
TGGTGGACGGCAAGGGCAACATCGTGGAGCAGTATTCCCTGAACGAGATCATCAACAACTTCAACGGCAT
CAGGATCAAGACAGATTACCACTCTCTGCTGGACAAGAAGGAGAAGGAGAGGTTCGAGGCCCGCCAGAAC
TGGACCTCCATCGAGAATATCAAGGAGCTGAAGGCCGGCTATATCTCTCAGGTGGTGCACAAGATCTGCG
AGCTGGTGGAGAAGTACGATGCCGTGATCGCCCTGGAGGACCTGAACTCTGGCTTTAAGAATAGCCGCGT
GAAGGTGGAGAAGCAGGTGTATCAGAAGTTCGAGAAGATGCTGATCGATAAGCTGAACTACATGGTGGAC
AAGAAGTCTAATCCTTGTGCAACAGGCGGCGCCCTGAAGGGCTATCAGATCACCAATAAGTTCGAGAGCT
TTAAGTCCATGTCTACCCAGAACGGCTTCATCTTTTACATCCCTGCCTGGCTGACATCCAAGATCGATCC
ATCTACCGGCTTTGTGAACCTGCTGAAAACCAAGTATACCAGCATCGCCGATTCCAAGAAGTTCATCAGC
TCCTTTGACAGGATCATGTACGTGCCCGAGGAGGATCTGTTCGAGTTTGCCCTGGACTATAAGAACTTCT
CTCGCACAGACGCCGATTACATCAAGAAGTGGAAGCTGTACTCCTACGGCAACCGGATCAGAATCTTCCG
GAATCCTAAGAAGAACAACGTGTTCGACTGGGAGGAGGTGTGCCTGACCAGCGCCTATAAGGAGCTGTTC
AACAAGTACGGCATCAATTATCAGCAGGGCGATATCAGAGCCCTGCTGTGCGAGCAGTCCGACAAGGCCT
TCTACTCTAGCTTTATGGCCCTGATGAGCCTGATGCTGCAGATGCGGAACAGCATCACAGGCCGCACCGA
CGTGGATTTTCTGATCAGCCCTGTGAAGAACTCCGACGGCATCTTCTACGATAGCCGGAACTATGAGGCC
CAGGAGAATGCCATCCTGCCAAAGAACGCCGACGCCAATGGCGCCTATAACATCGCCAGAAAGGTGCTGT
GGGCCATCGGCCAGTTCAAGAAGGCCGAGGACGAGAAGCTGGATAAGGTGAAGATCGCCATCTCTAACAA
GGAGTGGCTGGAGTACGCCCAGACCAGCGTGAAGCACAAGCGACCTGCCGCCACAAAGAAGGCTGGACAG
GCTAAGAAGAAGAAAGATTACAAAGACGATGACGATAAGGGATCCGATGCTAAGTCACTGACTGCCTGGT
CCCGGACACTGGTGACCTTCAAGGATGTGTTTGTGGACTTCACCAGGGAGGAGTGGAAGCTGCTGGACAC
TGCTCAGCAGATCCTGTACAGAAATGTGATGCTGGAGAACTATAAGAACCTGGTTTCCTTGGGTTATCAG
CTTACTAAGCCAGATGTGATCCTCCGGTTGGAGAAGGGAGAAGAGCCCTGGCTGGTGGAGAGAGAAATTC
ACCAAGAGACCCATCCTGATTCAGAGACTGCATTTGAAATCAAATCATCAGTTCCGAAAAAGAAACGCAA
AGTTGCTAGCTCCGGCGCAACAAACTTCTCTCTGCTGAAACAAGCCGGAGATGTCGAAGAGAATCCTGGA
CCGACCGAGTACAAGCCCACGGTGCGCCTCGCCACCCGCGACGACGTCCCCAGGGCCGTACGCACCCTCG
CCGCCGCGTTCGCCGACTACCCCGCCACGCGCCACACCGTCGATCCGGACCGCCACATCGAGCGGGTCAC
CGAGCTGCAAGAACTCTTCCTCACGCGCGTCGGGCTCGACATCGGCAAGGTGTGGGTCGCGGACGACGGC
GCCGCGGTGGCGGTCTGGACCACGCCGGAGAGCGTCGAAGCGGGGGCGGTGTTCGCCGAGATCGGCCCGC
GCATGGCCGAGTTGAGCGGTTCCCGGCTGGCCGCGCAGCAACAGATGGAAGGCCTCCTGGCGCCGCACCG
GCCCAAGGAGCCCGCGTGGTTCCTGGCCACCGTCGGAGTCTCGCCCGACCACCAGGGCAAGGGTCTGGGC
AGCGCCGTCGTGCTCCCCGGAGTGGAGGCGGCCGAGCGCGCCGGGGTGCCCGCCTTCCTGGAGACCTCCG
CGCCCCGCAACCTCCCCTTCTACGAGCGGCTCGGCTTCACCGTCACCGCCGACGTCGAGGTGCCCGAAGG
ACCGCGCACCTGGTGCATGACCCGCAAGCCCGGTGCCTGAACGCGTTAAGTCGACAATCAACCTCTGGAT
TACAAAATTTGTGAAAGATTGACTGGTATTCTTAACTATGTTGCTCCTTTTACGCTATGTGGATACGCTG
CTTTAATGCCTTTGTATCATGCTATTGCTTCCCGTATGGCTTTCATTTTCTCCTCCTTGTATAAATCCTG
GTTGCTGTCTCTTTATGAGGAGTTGTGGCCCGTTGTCAGGCAACGTGGCGTGGTGTGCACTGTGTTTGCT
GACGCAACCCCCACTGGTTGGGGCATTGCCACCACCTGTCAGCTCCTTTCCGGGACTTTCGCTTTCCCCC
TCCCTATTGCCACGGCGGAACTCATCGCCGCCTGCCTTGCCCGCTGCTGGACAGGGGCTCGGCTGTTGGG
CACTGACAATTCCGTGGTGTTGTCGGGGAAATCATCGTCCTTTCCTTGGCTGCTCGCCTGTGTTGCCACC
TGGATTCTGCGCGGGACGTCCTTCTGCTACGTCCCTTCGGCCCTCAATCCAGCGGACCTTCCTTCCCGCG
GCCTGCTGCCGGCTCTGCGGCCTCTTCCGCGTCTTCGCCTTCGCCCTCAGACGAGTCGGATCTCCCTTTG
GGCCGCCTCCCCGCGTCGACTTTAAGACCAATGACTTACAAGGCAGCTGTAGATCTTAGCCACTTTTTAA
AAGAAAAGGGGGGACTGGAAGGGCTAATTCACTCCCAACGAAGACAAGATCTGCTTTTTGCTTGTACTGG
GTCTCTCTGGTTAGACCAGATCTGAGCCTGGGAGCTCTCTGGCTAACTAGGGAACCCACTGCTTAAGCCT
CAATAAAGCTTGCCTTGAGTGCTTCAAGTAGTGTGTGCCCGTCTGTTGTGTGACTCTGGTAACTAGAGAT
CCCTCAGACCCTTTTAGTCAGTGTGGAAAATCTCTAGCAGGGCCCGTTTAAACCCGCTGATCAGCCTCGA
CTGTGCCTTCTAGTTGCCAGCCATCTGTTGTTTGCCCCTCCCCCGTGCCTTCCTTGACCCTGGAAGGTGC
CACTCCCACTGTCCTTTCCTAATAAAATGAGGAAATTGCATCGCATTGTCTGAGTAGGTGTCATTCTATT
CTGGGGGGTGGGGTGGGGCAGGACAGCAAGGGGGAGGATTGGGAAGACAATAGCAGGCATGCTGGGGATG
CGGTGGGCTCTATGGCTTCTGAGGCGGAAAGAACCAGCTGGGGCTCTAGGGGGTATCCCC
[124 nt withheld, positions 8391-8514]
C
[91 nt withheld, positions 8516-8606]
A
[49 nt withheld, positions 8608-8656]
CCTTTGACGTTGGAGTCCACGTTCTTT
[37 nt withheld, positions 8684-8720]
ACCCTATCTCGGTCTATTCTTTTGATTTATAAGGGATTTTGCCGATTTCGGCCTATTGGTTAAAAAATGA
GCTGATTTAACAAAAATTTAACGCGAATTAATTCTGTGGAATGTGTGTCAGTTAGGGTGTGGAAAGTCCC
CAGGCTCCCCAGCAGGCAGAAGTATGCAAAGCATGCATCTCAATTAGTCAGCAACCAGGTGTGGAAAGTC
CCCAGGCTCCCCAGCAGGCAGAAGTATGCAAAGCATGCATCTCAATTAGTCAGCAACCATAGTCCCGCCC
CTAACTCCGCCCATCCCGCCCCTAACTCCGCCCAGTTCCGCCCATTCTCCGCCCCATGGCTGACTAATTT
TTTTTATTTATGCAGAGGCCGAGGCCGCCTCTGCCTCTGAGCTATTCCAGAAGTAGTGAGGAGGCTTTTT
TGGAGGCCTAGGCTTTTGCAAAAAGCTCCCGGGAGCTTGTATATCCATTTTCGGATCTGATCAGCACGTG
TTGACAATTAATCATCGGCATAGTATATCGGCATAGTATAATACGACAAGGTGAGGAACTAAACCATGGC
CAAGTTGACCAGTGCCGTTCCGGTGCTCACCGCGCGCGACGTCGCCGGAGCGGTCGAGTTCTGGACCGAC
CGGCTCGGGTTCTCCCGGGACTTCGTGGAGGACGACTTCGCCGGTGTGGTCCGGGACGACGTGACCCTGT
TCATCAGCGCGGTCCAGGACCAGGTGGTGCCGGACAACACCCTGGCCTGGGTGTGGGTGCGCGGCCTGGA
CGAGCTGTACGCCGAGTGGTCGGAGGTCGTGTCCACGAACTTCCGGGACGCCTCCGGGCCGGCCATGACC
GAGATCGGCGAGCAGCCGTGGGGGCGGGAGTTCGCCCTGCGCGACCCGGCCGGCAACTGCGTGCACTTCG
TGGCCGAGGAGCAGGACTGACACGTGCTACGAGATTTCGATTCCACCGCCGCCTTCTATGAAAGGTTGGG
CTTCGGAATCGTTTTCCGGGACGCCGGCTGGATGATCCTCCAGCGCGGGGATCTCATGCTGGAGTTCTTC
GCCCACCCCAACTTGTTTATTGCAGCTTATAATGGTTACAAATAAAGCAATAGCATCACAAATTTCACAA
ATAAAGCATTTTTTTCACTGCATTCTAGTTGTGGTTTGTCCAAACTCATCAATGTATCTTATCATGTCTG
TATACCGTCGACCTCTAGCTAGAGCTTGGCGTAATCATGGTCATAGCTGTTTCCTGTGTGAAATTGTTAT
CCGCTCACAATTCCACACAACATACGAGCCGGAAGCATAAAGTGTAAAGCCTGGGGTGCCTAATGAGTGA
GCTAACTCACATTAATTGCGTTGCGCTCACTGCCCGCTTTCCAGTCGGGAAACCTGTCGTGCCAGCTGCA
TTAATGAATCGGCCAACGCGCGGGGAGAGGCGGTTTGCGTATTGGGCGCTCTTCCGCTTCCTCGCTCACT
GACTCGCTGCGCTCGGTCGTTCGGCTGCGGCGAGCGGTATCAGCTCACTCAAAGGCGGTAATACGGTTAT
CCACAGAATCAGGGGATAACGCAGGAAAGAACATGTGAGCAAAAGGCCAGCAAAAGGCCAGGAACCGTAA
AAAGGCCGCGTTGCTGGCGTTTTTCCATAGGCTCCGCCCCCCTGACGAGCATCACAAAAATCGACGCTCA
AGTCAGAGGTGGCGAAACCCGACAGGACTATAAAGATACCAGGCGTTTCCCCCTGGAAGCTCCCTCGTGC
GCTCTCCTGTTCCGACCCTGCCGCTTACCGGATACCTGTCCGCCTTTCTCCCTTCGGGAAGCGTGGCGCT
TTCTCATAGCTCACGCTGTAGGTATCTCAGTTCGGTGTAGGTCGTTCGCTCCAAGCTGGGCTGTGTGCAC
GAACCCCCCGTTCAGCCCGACCGCTGCGCCTTATCCGGTAACTATCGTCTTGAGTCCAACCCGGTAAGAC
ACGACTTATCGCCACTGGCAGCAGCCACTGGTAACAGGATTAGCAGAGCGAGGTATGTAGGCGGTGCTAC
AGAGTTCTTGAAGTGGTGGCCTAACTACGGCTACACTAGAAGAACAGTATTTGGTATCTGCGCTCTGCTG
AAGCCAGTTACCTTCGGAAAAAGAGTTGGTAGCTCTTGATCCGGCAAACAAACCACCGCTGGTAGCGGTG
GTTTTTTTGTTTGCAAGCAGCAGATTACGCGCAGAAAAAAAGGATCTCAAGAAGATCCTTTGATCTTTTC
TACGGGGTCTGACGCTCAGTGGAACGAAAACTCACGTTAAGGGATTTTGGTCATGAGATTATCAAAAAGG
ATCTTCACCTAGATCCTTTTAAATTAAAAATGAAGTTTTAAATCAATCTAAAGTATATATGAGTAAACTT
GGTCTGACAGTTACCAATGCTTAATCAGTGAGGCACCTATCTCAGCGATCTGTCTATTTCGTTCATCCAT
AGTTGCCTGACTCCCCGTCGTGTAGATAACTACGATACGGGAGGGCTTACCATCTGGCCCCAGTGCTGCA
ATGATACCGCGAGACCCACGCTCACCGGCTCCAGATTTATCAGCAATAAACCAGCCAGCCGGAAGGGCCG
AGCGCAGAAGTGGTCCTGCAACTTTATCCGCCTCCATCCAGTCTATTAATTGTTGCCGGGAAGCTAGAGT
AAGTAGTTCGCCAGTTAATAGTTTGCGCAACGTTGTTGCCATTGCTACAGGCATCGTGGTGTCACGCTCG
TCGTTTGGTATGGCTTCATTCAGCTCCGGTTCCCAACGATCAAGGCGAGTTACATGATCCCCCATGTTGT
GCAAAAAAGCGGTTAGCTCCTTCGGTCCTCCGATCGTTGTCAGAAGTAAGTTGGCCGCAGTGTTATCACT
CATGGTTATGGCAGCACTGCATAATTCTCTTACTGTCATGCCATCCGTAAGATGCTTTTCTGTGACTGGT
GAGTACTCAACCAAGTCATTCTGAGAATAGTGTATGCGGCGACCGAGTTGCTCTTGCCCGGCGTCAATAC
GGGATAATACCGCGCCACATAGCAGAACTTTAAAAGTGCTCATCATTGGAAAACGTTCTTCGGGGCGAAA
ACTCTCAAGGATCTTACCGCTGTTGAGATCCAGTTCGATGTAACCCACTCGTGCACCCAACTGATCTTCA
GCATCTTTTACTTTCACCAGCGTTTCTGGGTGAGCAAAAACAGGAAGGCAAAATGCCGCAAAAAAGGGAA
TAAGGGCGACACGGAAATGTTGAATACTCATACTCTTCCTTTTTCAATATTATTGAAGCATTTATCAGGG
TTATTGTCTCATGAGCGGATACATATTTGAATGTATTTAGAAAAATAAACAAATAGGGGTTCCGCGCACA
TTTCCCCGAAAAGTGCCACCTGACGTCGACGGATCGGGAGATCTCCCGATCCCCTATGGTGCACTCTCAG
TACAATCTGCTCTGATGCCGCATAGTTAAGCCAGTATCTGCTCCCTGCTTGTGTGTTGGAGGTCGCTGAG
TAGTGCGCGAGCAAAATTTAAGCTACAACAAGGCAAGGCTTGACCGACAATTGCATGAAGAATCTGCTTA
GGGTTAGGCGTTTTGCGCTGCTTCGCGATGTACGGGCCAGATATACGCGTTGACATTGATTATTGACTAG
TTATTAATAGTAATCAATTACGGGGTCATTAGTTCATAGCCCATATATGGAGTTCCGCGTTACATAACTT
ACGGTAAATGGCCCGCCTGGCTGACCGCCCAACGACCCCCGCCCATTGACGTCAATAATGACGTATGTTC
CCATAGTAACGCCAATAGGGACTTTCCATTGACGTCAATGGGTGGAGTATTTACGGTAAACTGCCCACTT
GGCAGTACATCAAGTGTATCATATGCCAAGTACGCCCCCTATTGACGTCAATGACGGTAAATGGCCCGCC
TGGCATTATGCCCAGTACATGACCTTATGGGACTTTCCTACTTGGCAGTACATCTACGTATTAGTCATCG
CTATTACCATGG
Features (pLannotate 1.2.2; 33 found; start..end, strand, type, name):
    217..397     +  LTR            5' LTR (truncated): truncated 5' long terminal repeat (LTR) from HIV-1
    444..569     +  misc_feature   HIV-1 Ψ: packaging signal of human immunodeficiency virus type 1
    553..916     +  CDS            HIV-1 gag (fragment): gag protein from human immunodeficiency virus 1; gag
   1062..1295    +  misc_feature   RRE: The Rev response element (RRE) of HIV-1 allows for Rev-dependent mRNA export from the nucleus to the cytoplasm.
   1672..1772    +  CDS            Rev (fragment): human immunodeficiency virus 1 (HIV-1) Rev protein; rev; enhances nuclear export of unspliced and incompletely spliced viral mRNAs
   1822..1939    +  misc_feature   cPPT/CTS: central polypurine tract and central termination sequence of HIV-1
   2071..2146    +  misc_RNA       gRNA scaffold: guide RNA scaffold for the Streptococcus pyogenes CRISPR/Cas9 system
   2164..2182    +  CDS            small t antigen (fragment): SV40 (simian virus 40) small t antigen
   2208..2419    +  promoter       EF-1α core promoter: core promoter for human elongation factor EF-1α
   2444..6127    +  CDS            LbCpf1: CRISPR-associated protein from Lachnospiraceae bacterium ND2006 (Zetsche et al., 2015)
   6233..6427    +  CDS            KRAB: Krüppel-associated box (KRAB) transcriptional repression domain from the human zinc finger protein ZNF10 (Margolin et al., 1994)
   6583..7180    +  CDS            PuroR (fragment): puromycin N-acetyltransferase; pac from Streptomyces; confers resistance to puromycin
   7196..7784    +  misc_feature   WPRE: woodchuck hepatitis virus posttranscriptional regulatory element
   7835..7854    +  misc_feature   cPPT/CTS (fragment): central polypurine tract and central termination sequence of HIV-1
   7856..8089    +  LTR            3' LTR (ΔU3): self-inactivating 3' long terminal repeat (LTR) from HIV-1
   8121..8345    +  polyA_signal   bGH poly(A) signal: bovine growth hormone polyadenylation signal
   8349..8370    +  promoter       SV40 promoter (fragment): SV40 enhancer and early promoter
   8391..8819    +  rep_origin     f1 ori (sequence partly withheld): f1 bacteriophage origin of replication; arrow indicates direction of (+) strand synthesis
   8833..9162    +  promoter       SV40 promoter: SV40 enhancer and early promoter
   9210..9257    +  promoter       EM7 promoter: synthetic bacterial promoter&nbsp
   9276..9650    +  CDS            BleoR: antibiotic-binding protein; Sh ble from Streptoalloteichus hindustanus; confers resistance to bleomycin, phleomycin, and Zeocin™
   9660..9785    +  CDS            ble (fragment): BLE_KLEPN - Experimental evidence at protein level: Swiss-Prot protein existence level 1. Binding protein with a strong affinity to the bleomycin family of antibiotics. Binds to CL990; an antimitotic-antibiotic compound. From Klebsiella pneumoniae.
   9780..9901    +  polyA_signal   SV40 poly(A) signal: SV40 polyadenylation signal
   9972..9994    -  protein_bind   lac operator (fragment): The lac repressor binds to the lac operator to inhibit transcription in E. coli. This inhibition can be relieved by adding lactose or isopropyl-β-D-thiogalactopyranoside (IPTG). lac repressor encoded by lacI
   9998..10028   -  promoter       lac promoter: promoter for the E. coli lac operon
  10043..10064   -  protein_bind   CAP binding site: CAP binding activates transcription in the presence of cAMP. E. coli catabolite activator protein
  10077..10169   -  CDS            lacI (fragment): lac repressor; lacI; The lac repressor binds to the lac operator to inhibit transcription in E. coli. This inhibition can be relieved by adding lactose or isopropyl-β-D-thiogalactopyranoside (IPTG).
  10352..10940   -  rep_origin     ori: high-copy-number ColE1/pMB1/pBR322/pUC origin of replication
  11111..11971   -  CDS            AmpR: β-lactamase; bla; confers resistance to ampicillin, carbenicillin, and related antibiotics
  11972..12076   -  promoter       AmpR promoter: bla
  12135..12187   -  misc_feature   bom (fragment): basis of mobility region from pBR322
  12342..12721   +  enhancer       CMV enhancer: human cytomegalovirus immediate early enhancer
  12722..199     +  promoter       CMV promoter (across the origin): human cytomegalovirus (CMV) immediate early promoter
