[The description below was written by a language model from this plasmid's Addgene catalogue record and pLannotate feature annotations shown in this document.]
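Description:
LbdCas12a KRAB is a third-generation-style, self-inactivating HIV-1 lentiviral transfer plasmid built on the LentiCRISPR v2 backbone for expressing a CRISPR interference effector in mammalian cells. It is propagated in E. coli as a high-copy plasmid through a ColE1/pUC-type origin with ampicillin selection (AmpR); recombination-deficient strains are the recorded hosts, as is usual for LTR-containing vectors. The backbone also carries an f1 origin and an SV40/EM7-driven bleomycin/Zeocin resistance cassette located outside the LTRs, so that cassette is not part of the packaged viral genome.

The viral genome is transcribed from a CMV enhancer/promoter fused to a truncated 5' LTR and contains the Ψ packaging signal, a gag fragment, the RRE for Rev-dependent export, the cPPT/CTS, a WPRE to boost transcript expression, and a ΔU3 3' LTR followed by a bGH polyadenylation signal. Within it, an EF-1α core promoter drives Cas12a (Cpf1) from Lachnospiraceae bacterium carrying the D832A mutation, which the record presents as the nuclease-dead "dCas12a" form, followed by the KRAB repression domain of human ZNF10. The catalogue states that the protein is FLAG tagged, although no FLAG feature is annotated. A puromycin N-acetyltransferase coding sequence follows in the same orientation for selection of transduced cells; the linking element between KRAB and PuroR is not annotated. A leftover S. pyogenes Cas9 gRNA scaffold sits upstream of the EF-1α promoter, but no U6 promoter or Cas12a crRNA cassette is annotated, so the guide RNA presumably has to be supplied separately.

The construct is intended for targeted transcriptional repression, and it was deposited with a study comparing the genome editing and transcriptional control capabilities of diverse CRISPR/Cas systems in human cells.
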