Addgene plasmid #188503: LbdCas12a KRAB
Purpose: Expresses FLAG tagged LbdCas12a KRAB
Depositing lab: Isaac Hilton. Depositing organization: Rice University. Publication: Quantification of Genome Editing and Transcriptional Control Capabilities Reveals Hierarchies among Diverse CRISPR/Cas Systems in Human Cells. Escobar M, Li J, Patel A, Liu S, Xu Q, Hilton IB. ACS Synth Biol. 2022 Oct 21;11(10):3239-3250. doi: 10.1021/acssynbio.2c00156. Epub 2022 Sep 26. PubMed 36162812.
Backbone
  Vector backbone: LentiCRISPR v2
  Vector type: Mammalian Expression, Lentiviral, CRISPR
  Selectable markers: Puromycin
Growth in bacteria
  Bacterial resistance: Ampicillin, 100 μg/mL
  Growth temperature: 37°C
  Growth strain: NEB Stable
  Copy number: High Copy
Gene/Insert
  Gene/Insert name: dCas12a
  Species: Lachnospiraceae bacterium
  Mutation: D832A
  Promoter: EF1a
  Cloning method: Gibson Cloning
Terms and licenses: Academic/Nonprofit Terms; Industry Terms: Not Available to Industry
Depositor comments: Stbl3 is also a suitable growth strain.
How to cite: LbdCas12a KRAB was a gift from Isaac Hilton (Addgene plasmid # 188503 ; http://n2t.net/addgene:188503 ; RRID:Addgene_188503)
